Addgene plasmid #129238: pExp-Calm
Purpose: (Empty Backbone) Protein expression in E.coli
Depositing lab: Marko Hyvönen. Depositing organization: University of Cambridge.
Backbone
  Vector backbone: pOP2S
  Modifications to backbone: Contains N-terminal 8xHis, fusion partner: Calm (Calmodulin-3 from Homo sapiens, UniProtKB: P0DP25) followed by TEV protease cleavage site, optional C-terminal StrepII-tag. Cloning of GOI between BsaI and XhoI or HindIII.
  Vector type: Bacterial Expression
  Promoter: T7
  Tag / fusion protein: His (N terminal on insert); Strep (C terminal on backbone)
Growth in bacteria
  Bacterial resistance: Ampicillin, 100 μg/mL
  Growth temperature: 37°C
  Growth strain: DH5alpha
  Copy number: High Copy
Gene/Insert
  Cloning method: Ligation Independent Cloning
  Sequencing primers: 5′ pOP_up: TACGACTCACTATAGGGAATTGTGAGC; 3′ pOP_dn: GCAGCCAACTCAGCTTCCTTTCG
Terms and licenses: Academic/Nonprofit Terms; Industry Terms: Not Available to Industry
How to cite: pExp-Calm was a gift from Marko Hyvönen (Addgene plasmid # 129238 ; http://n2t.net/addgene:129238 ; RRID:Addgene_129238)
