[The description below was written by a language model from this plasmid's Addgene catalogue record and pLannotate feature annotations shown in this document.]
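Description:
pExp-Calm is an empty bacterial expression backbone derived from pOP2S, designed for producing recombinant proteins in E. coli as fusions to a calmodulin carrier. It is a 4,910 nt plasmid that replicates from a high-copy ColE1/pUC-type origin and is selected with ampicillin through a β-lactamase (AmpR) cassette driven by its own promoter. The annotation also picks up short remnants of f1/M13 origins, bom, rop, lacZα and a pUC polylinker. These appear to be partial leftovers from earlier vectors, not functional modules.

The expression cassette begins with a T7 promoter that spans the sequence origin and is followed directly by a lac operator and the T7 gene 10 ribosome binding site. A full-length lacI gene under the lacIq promoter is carried on the plasmid, so transcription is repressed until it is induced with IPTG in a host that supplies T7 RNA polymerase. The open reading frame encodes an N-terminal 8xHis tag, then the fusion partner, which the catalogue identifies as human calmodulin-3. The automated annotation labels this region by homology to a sea urchin calmodulin, which reflects how strongly the protein is conserved. A TEV protease recognition site follows, so the His-calmodulin portion can be cleaved from the target protein after purification.

The gene of interest is inserted downstream of the TEV site between BsaI and either XhoI or HindIII, and the record lists ligation-independent cloning as the method. An optional C-terminal Strep-tag II lies downstream of the cloning site for a second affinity step. A T7 terminator closes the transcription unit. The record gives protein expression in E. coli as the purpose but does not say what advantage the calmodulin partner is meant to provide.
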