Features (pLannotate 1.2.2; 24 found; start..end, strand, type, name):
      7..31      +  protein_bind   lac operator: The lac repressor binds to the lac operator to inhibit transcription in E. coli. This inhibition can be relieved by adding lactose or isopropyl-β-D-thiogalactopyranoside (IPTG). lac repressor encoded by lacI
     44..66      +  RBS            RBS: efficient ribosome binding site from bacteriophage T7 gene 10 (Olins and Rangwala, 1989)
     80..103     +  CDS            8xHis: 8xHis affinity tag
    116..469     +  CDS            CALMA_ARBPU (fragment) (sequence withheld): Experimental evidence at protein level: Swiss-Prot protein existence level 1. Calmodulin mediates the control of a large number of enzymes, ion channels and other proteins by Ca(2+). Among the enzymes to be stimulated by the calmodulin-Ca(2+) complex are a number of protein kinases and phosphatases. From Arbacia punctulata (Punctuate sea urchin).
    572..589     +  CDS            TEV site (fragment): tobacco etch virus (TEV) protease recognition and cleavage site
    615..637     +  CDS            Strep-Tag II (fragment): peptide that binds Strep-Tactin®, an engineered form of streptavidin
    652..670     -  promoter       SP6 promoter: promoter for bacteriophage SP6 RNA polymerase
    685..734     +  CDS            SET1 (fragment): solubility-enhancement tag derived from T7 phage gene 10B
    742..789     +  terminator     T7 terminator: transcription terminator for bacteriophage T7 RNA polymerase
    818..884     +  CDS            lacZα (fragment): LacZα fragment of β-galactosidase; lacZ fragment
    888..1109    -  rep_origin     M13 ori (fragment) (sequence partly withheld): M13 bacteriophage origin of replication; arrow indicates direction of (+) strand synthesis
   1110..1130    -  misc_feature   MCS (fragment): pUC18/19 multiple cloning site
   1129..1147    -  promoter       lac UV5 promoter (fragment): E. coli lac promoter with an "up" mutation
   1162..1183    -  protein_bind   CAP binding site: CAP binding activates transcription in the presence of cAMP. E. coli catabolite activator protein
   1196..2278    -  CDS            lacI: lac repressor; lacI; The lac repressor binds to the lac operator to inhibit transcription in E. coli. This inhibition can be relieved by adding lactose or isopropyl-β-D-thiogalactopyranoside (IPTG).
   2279..2356    -  promoter       lacIq promoter: lacI (mutant); In the lacIq allele, a single base change in the promoter boosts expression of the lacI gene about 10-fold.
   2371..2601    -  rep_origin     f1 ori (fragment) (sequence partly withheld): f1 bacteriophage origin of replication; arrow indicates direction of (+) strand synthesis
   2602..2701    -  misc_feature   bom (fragment): basis of mobility region from pBR322
   2803..2838    -  CDS            rop (fragment): Rop protein, which maintains plasmids at low copy number; rop
   2933..3037    +  promoter       AmpR promoter: bla
   3038..3898    +  CDS            AmpR: β-lactamase; bla; confers resistance to ampicillin, carbenicillin, and related antibiotics
   4069..4657    +  rep_origin     ori: high-copy-number ColE1/pMB1/pBR322/pUC origin of replication
   4840..4896    +  CDS            lacI (fragment): lac repressor; lacI; The lac repressor binds to the lac operator to inhibit transcription in E. coli. This inhibition can be relieved by adding lactose or isopropyl-β-D-thiogalactopyranoside (IPTG).
   4899..7       +  promoter       T7 promoter (across the origin): promoter for bacteriophage T7 RNA polymerase
>Addgene plasmid #129238 | pExp-Calm | addgene full sequence | sequence record 252326 | Addgene NGS Result
CTATAGGGAATTGTGAGCGGATAACAATTCCTCTAGAAATAATTTTGTTTAACTTTAAGAAGGAGATATA
TCCATGAATCACCATCACCATCACCATCACCATTCTGGCACTAGT
[444 nt withheld, positions 116-559]
GGCTCTGGTACCGAAAACCTGTACTTCCAGTGAGACCTTAATTAACTCGAGCGCATGGAGCCACCCGCAG
TTCGAAAAATAAGCTTGAGTATTCTATAGTGTCACCTAAATCCCAGCTTGATCCGGCTGCTAACAAAGCC
CGAAAGGAAGCTGAGTTGGCTGCTGCCACCGCTGAGCAATAACTAGCATAACCCCTTGGGGCCTCTAAAC
GGGTCTTGAGGGGTTTTTTGCTGAAAGGAGGAACTATATCCGGATAACCTGGCGTAATAGCGAAGAGGCC
CGCACCGATCGCCCTTCCCAACAGTTGCGCAGCCTGAATGGCGAATGGAAATTGTAAGCGTTAATATTTT
GTTAAAATTCGCGTTAAATTTTTGTTAAATCAGCTCATTTTTTAACCAATAGGCCGAAATCGGCAAAATC
CCTTATAAATCAAAAGAATAGACCGAGATAGGGT
[37 nt withheld, positions 1014-1050]
AAAGAACGTGGACTCCAACGTCAAAGG
[32 nt withheld, positions 1078-1109]
AGCTTGCATGCCTGCAGGTCGGAAGCATAAAGTGTAAAGCCTGGGGTGCCTAATGAGTGAGCTAACTTAC
ATTAATTGCGTTGCGCTCACTGCCCGCTTTCCAGTCGGGAAACCTGTCGTGCCAGCTGCATTAATGAATC
GGCCAACGCGCGGGGAGAGGCGGTTTGCGTATTGGGCGCCAGGGTGGTTTTTCTTTTCACCAGTGAGACG
GGCAACAGCTGATTGCCCTTCACCGCCTGGCCCTGAGAGAGTTGCAGCAAGCGGTCCACGCTGGTTTGCC
CCAGCAGGCGAAAATCCTGTTTGATGGTGGTTAACGGCGGGATATAACATGAGCTGTCTTCGGTATCGTC
GTATCCCACTACCGAGATATCCGCACCAACGCGCAGCCCGGACTCGGTAATGGCGCGCATTGCGCCCAGC
GCCATCTGATCGTTGGCAACCAGCATCGCAGTGGGAACGATGCCCTCATTCAGCATTTGCATGGTTTGTT
GAAAACCGGACATGGCACTCCAGTCGCCTTCCCGTTCCGCTATCGGCTGAATTTGATTGCGAGTGAGATA
TTTATGCCAGCCAGCCAGACGCAGACGCGCCGAGACAGAACTTAATGGGCCCGCTAACAGCGCGATTTGC
TGGTGACCCAATGCGACCAGATGCTCCACGCCCAGTCGCGTACCGTCTTCATGGGAGAAAATAATACTGT
TGATGGGTGTCTGGTCAGAGACATCAAGAAATAACGCCGGAACATTAGTGCAGGCAGCTTCCACAGCAAT
GGCATCCTGGTCATCCAGCGGATAGTTAATGATCAGCCCACTGACGCGTTGCGCGAGAAGATTGTGCACC
GCCGCTTTACAGGCTTCGACGCCGCTTCGTTCTACCATCGACACCACCACGCTGGCACCCAGTTGATCGG
CGCGAGATTTAATCGCCGCGACAATTTGCGACGGCGCGTGCAGGGCCAGACTGGAGGTGGCAACGCCAAT
CAGCAACGACTGTTTGCCCGCCAGTTGTTGTGCCACGCGGTTGGGAATGTAATTCAGCTCCGCCATCGCC
GCTTCCACTTTTTCCCGCGTTTTCGCAGAAACGTGGCTGGCCTGGTTCACCACGCGGGAAACGGTCTGAT
AAGAGACACCGGCATACTCTGCGACATCGTATAACGTTACTGGTTTCACATTCACCACCCTGAATTGACT
CTCTTCCGGGCGCTATCATGCCATACCGCGAAAGGTTTTGCACCATTCGATGGTGTCGGCGAGCTCGAAT
TGTGAACCATCACCCT
[91 nt withheld, positions 2386-2476]
G
[124 nt withheld, positions 2478-2601]
CCTGATGCGGTATTTTCTCCTTACGCATCTGTGCGGTATTTCACACCGCATATGGTGCACTCTCAGTACA
ATCTGCTCTGATGCCGCATAGTTAAGCCAGCCCCGACACCCGCCAACACCCGCTGACGCGCCCTGACGGG
CTTGTCTGCTCCCGGCATCCGCTTACAGACAAGCTGTGACCGTCTCCGGGAGCTGCATGTGTCAGAGGTT
TTCACCGTCATCACCGAAACGCGCGAGACGAAAGGGCCTCGTGATACGCCTATTTTTATAGGTTAATGTC
ATGATAATAATGGTTTCTTAGACGTCAGGTGGCACTTTTCGGGGAAATGTGCGCGGAACCCCTATTTGTT
TATTTTTCTAAATACATTCAAATATGTATCCGCTCATGAGACAATAACCCTGATAAATGCTTCAATAATA
TTGAAAAAGGAAGAGTATGAGTATTCAACATTTCCGTGTCGCCCTTATTCCCTTTTTTGCGGCATTTTGC
CTTCCTGTTTTTGCTCACCCAGAAACGCTGGTGAAAGTAAAAGATGCTGAAGATCAGTTGGGTGCACGAG
TGGGTTACATCGAACTGGATCTCAACAGCGGTAAGATCCTTGAGAGTTTTCGCCCCGAAGAACGTTTTCC
AATGATGAGCACTTTTAAAGTTCTGCTATGTGGCGCGGTATTATCCCGTATTGACGCCGGGCAAGAGCAA
CTCGGTCGCCGCATACACTATTCTCAGAATGACTTGGTTGAGTACTCACCAGTCACAGAAAAGCATCTTA
CGGATGGCATGACAGTAAGAGAATTATGCAGTGCTGCCATAACCATGAGTGATAACACTGCGGCCAACTT
ACTTCTGACAACGATCGGAGGACCGAAGGAGCTAACCGCTTTTTTGCACAACATGGGGGATCATGTAACT
CGCCTTGATCGTTGGGAACCGGAGCTGAATGAAGCCATACCAAACGACGAGCGTGACACCACGATGCCTG
TAGCAATGGCAACAACGTTGCGCAAACTATTAACTGGCGAACTACTTACTCTAGCTTCCCGGCAACAATT
AATAGACTGGATGGAGGCGGATAAAGTTGCAGGACCACTTCTGCGCTCGGCCCTTCCGGCTGGCTGGTTT
ATTGCTGATAAATCTGGAGCCGGTGAGCGTGGTTCTCGCGGTATCATTGCAGCACTGGGGCCAGATGGTA
AGCCCTCCCGTATCGTAGTTATCTACACGACGGGGAGTCAGGCAACTATGGATGAACGAAATAGACAGAT
CGCTGAGATAGGTGCCTCACTGATTAAGCATTGGTAACTGTCAGACCAAGTTTACTCATATATACTTTAG
ATTGATTTAAAACTTCATTTTTAATTTAAAAGGATCTAGGTGAAGATCCTTTTTGATAATCTCATGACCA
AAATCCCTTAACGTGAGTTTTCGTTCCACTGAGCGTCAGACCCCGTAGAAAAGATCAAAGGATCTTCTTG
AGATCCTTTTTTTCTGCGCGTAATCTGCTGCTTGCAAACAAAAAAACCACCGCTACCAGCGGTGGTTTGT
TTGCCGGATCAAGAGCTACCAACTCTTTTTCCGAAGGTAACTGGCTTCAGCAGAGCGCAGATACCAAATA
CTGTTCTTCTAGTGTAGCCGTAGTTAGGCCACCACTTCAAGAACTCTGTAGCACCGCCTACATACCTCGC
TCTGCTAATCCTGTTACCAGTGGCTGCTGCCAGTGGCGATAAGTCGTGTCTTACCGGGTTGGACTCAAGA
CGATAGTTACCGGATAAGGCGCAGCGGTCGGGCTGAACGGGGGGTTCGTGCACACAGCCCAGCTTGGAGC
GAACGACCTACACCGAACTGAGATACCTACAGCGTGAGCTATGAGAAAGCGCCACGCTTCCCGAAGGGAG
AAAGGCGGACAGGTATCCGGTAAGCGGCAGGGTCGGAACAGGAGAGCGCACGAGGGAGCTTCCAGGGGGA
AACGCCTGGTATCTTTATAGTCCTGTCGGGTTTCGCCACCTCTGACTTGAGCGTCGATTTTTGTGATGCT
CGTCAGGGGGGCGGAGCCTATGGAAAAACGCCAGCAACGCGGCCTTTTTACGGTTCCTGGCCTTTTGCTG
GCCTTTTGCTCACATGTTCTTTCCTGCGTTATCCCCTGATTCTGTGGATAACCGTATTACCGCCTTTGAG
TGAGCTGATACCGCTCGCCGCAGCCGAACGACCGAGCGCAGCGAGTCAGTGAGCGAGGAAGCGGAAGAGC
GCCCAATACGCAAACCGCCTCTCCCCGCGCGTTGGCCGATTCATTAATGCAGCTGATTAATACGACTCA
